>Addgene plasmid #140568 | pX165-xCas9 | addgene full sequence | sequence record 296573 | Addgene NGS Result
CCGGGAGCTGCATGTGTCAGAGGTTTTCACCGTCATCACCGAAACGCGCGAGACGAAAGGGCCTCGTGAT
ACGCCTATTTTTATAGGTTAATGTCATGATAATAATGGTTTCTTAGACGTCAGGTGGCACTTTTCGGGGA
AATGTGCGCGGAACCCCTATTTGTTTATTTTTCTAAATACATTCAAATATGTATCCGCTCATGAGACAAT
AACCCTGATAAATGCTTCAATAATATTGAAAAAGGAAGAGTATGAGTATTCAACATTTCCGTGTCGCCCT
TATTCCCTTTTTTGCGGCATTTTGCCTTCCTGTTTTTGCTCACCCAGAAACGCTGGTGAAAGTAAAAGAT
GCTGAAGATCAGTTGGGTGCACGAGTGGGTTACATCGAACTGGATCTCAACAGCGGTAAGATCCTTGAGA
GTTTTCGCCCCGAAGAACGTTTTCCAATGATGAGCACTTTTAAAGTTCTGCTATGTGGCGCGGTATTATC
CCGTATTGACGCCGGGCAAGAGCAACTCGGTCGCCGCATACACTATTCTCAGAATGACTTGGTTGAGTAC
TCACCAGTCACAGAAAAGCATCTTACGGATGGCATGACAGTAAGAGAATTATGCAGTGCTGCCATAACCA
TGAGTGATAACACTGCGGCCAACTTACTTCTGACAACGATCGGAGGACCGAAGGAGCTAACCGCTTTTTT
GCACAACATGGGGGATCATGTAACTCGCCTTGATCGTTGGGAACCGGAGCTGAATGAAGCCATACCAAAC
GACGAGCGTGACACCACGATGCCTGTAGCAATGGCAACAACGTTGCGCAAACTATTAACTGGCGAACTAC
TTACTCTAGCTTCCCGGCAACAATTAATAGACTGGATGGAGGCGGATAAAGTTGCAGGACCACTTCTGCG
CTCGGCCCTTCCGGCTGGCTGGTTTATTGCTGATAAATCTGGAGCCGGTGAGCGTGGAAGCCGCGGTATC
ATTGCAGCACTGGGGCCAGATGGTAAGCCCTCCCGTATCGTAGTTATCTACACGACGGGGAGTCAGGCAA
CTATGGATGAACGAAATAGACAGATCGCTGAGATAGGTGCCTCACTGATTAAGCATTGGTAACTGTCAGA
CCAAGTTTACTCATATATACTTTAGATTGATTTAAAACTTCATTTTTAATTTAAAAGGATCTAGGTGAAG
ATCCTTTTTGATAATCTCATGACCAAAATCCCTTAACGTGAGTTTTCGTTCCACTGAGCGTCAGACCCCG
TAGAAAAGATCAAAGGATCTTCTTGAGATCCTTTTTTTCTGCGCGTAATCTGCTGCTTGCAAACAAAAAA
ACCACCGCTACCAGCGGTGGTTTGTTTGCCGGATCAAGAGCTACCAACTCTTTTTCCGAAGGTAACTGGC
TTCAGCAGAGCGCAGATACCAAATACTGTTCTTCTAGTGTAGCCGTAGTTAGGCCACCACTTCAAGAACT
CTGTAGCACCGCCTACATACCTCGCTCTGCTAATCCTGTTACCAGTGGCTGCTGCCAGTGGCGATAAGTC
GTGTCTTACCGGGTTGGACTCAAGACGATAGTTACCGGATAAGGCGCAGCGGTCGGGCTGAACGGGGGGT
TCGTGCACACAGCCCAGCTTGGAGCGAACGACCTACACCGAACTGAGATACCTACAGCGTGAGCTATGAG
AAAGCGCCACGCTTCCCGAAGGGAGAAAGGCGGACAGGTATCCGGTAAGCGGCAGGGTCGGAACAGGAGA
GCGCACGAGGGAGCTTCCAGGGGGAAACGCCTGGTATCTTTATAGTCCTGTCGGGTTTCGCCACCTCTGA
CTTGAGCGTCGATTTTTGTGATGCTCGTCAGGGGGGCGGAGCCTATGGAAAAACGCCAGCAACGCGGCCT
TTTTACGGTTCCTGGCCTTTTGCTGGCCTTTTGCTCACATGTCCTGCAGGCAGCTGCGCGCTCGCTCGCT
CACTGAGGCCGCCCGGGCGTCGGGCGACCTTTGGTCGCCCGGCCTCAGTGAGCGAGCGAGCGCGCAGAGA
GGGAGTGGCCAACTCCATCACTAGGGGTTCCTGCGGCCTCTAGAGGTACCCGTTACATAACTTACGGTAA
ATGGCCCGCCTGGCTGACCGCCCAACGACCCCCGCCCATTGACGTCAATAGTAACGCCAATAGGGACTTT
CCATTGACGTCAATGGGTGGAGTATTTACGGTAAACTGCCCACTTGGCAGTACATCAAGTGTATCATATG
CCAAGTACGCCCCCTATTGACGTCAATGACGGTAAATGGCCCGCCTGGCATTGTGCCCAGTACATGACCT
TATGGGACTTTCCTACTTGGCAGTACATCTACGTATTAGTCATCGCTATTACCATGGTCGAGGTGAGCCC
CACGTTCTGCTTCACTCTCCCCATCTCCCCCCCCTCCCCACCCCCAATTTTGTATTTATTTATTTTTTAA
TTATTTTGTGCAGCGATGGGGGCGGGGGGGGGGGGGGGGCGCGCGCCAGGCGGGGCGGGGCGGGGCGAGG
GGCGGGGCGGGGCGAGGCGGAGAGGTGCGGCGGCAGCCAATCAGAGCGGCGCGCTCCGAAAGTTTCCTTT
TATGGCGAGGCGGCGGCGGCGGCGGCCCTATAAAAAGCGAAGCGCGCGGCGGGCGGGAGTCGCTGCGCGC
TGCCTTCGCCCCGTGCCCCGCTCCGCCGCCGCCTCGCGCCGCCCGCCCCGGCTCTGACTGACCGCGTTAC
TCCCACAGGTGAGCGGGCGGGACGGCCCTTCTCCTCCGGGCTGTAATTAGCTGAGCAAGAGGTAAGGGTT
TAAGGGATGGTTGGTTGGTGGGGTATTAATGTTTAATTACCTGGAGCACCTGCCTGAAATCACTTTTTTT
CAGGTTGGACCGGTGCCACCATGGACTATAAGGACCACGACGGAGACTACAAGGATCATGATATTGATTA
CAAAGACGATGACGATAAGATGGCCCCAAAGAAGAAGCGGAAGGTCGGTATCCACGGAGTCCCAGCAGCC
GACAAGAAGTACAGCATCGGCCTGGACATCGGCACCAACTCTGTGGGCTGGGCCGTGATCACCGACGAGT
ACAAGGTGCCCAGCAAGAAATTCAAGGTGCTGGGCAACACCGACCGGCACAGCATCAAGAAGAACCTGAT
CGGAGCGCTGCTGTTCGACAGCGGCGAAACAGCCGAGGCCACCCGGCTTAAGAGAACCGCCAGAAGAAGA
TACACCAGACGGAAGAACCGGATCTGCTATCTGCAAGAGATCTTCAGCAACGAGATGGCCAAGGTGGACG
ACAGCTTCTTCCACAGACTGGAAGAGTCCTTCCTGGTGGAAGAGGATAAGAAGCACGAGCGGCACCCCAT
CTTCGGCAACATCGTGGACGAGGTGGCCTACCACGAGAAGTACCCCACCATCTACCACCTGAGAAAGAAA
CTGGTGGACAGCACCGACAAGGCCGACCTGCGGCTGATCTATCTGGCCCTGGCCCACATGATCAAGTTCC
GGGGCCACTTCCTGATCGAGGGCGACCTGAACCCCGACAACAGCGACGTGGACAAGCTGTTCATCCAGCT
GGTGCAGACCTACAACCAGCTGTTCGAGGAAAACCCCATCAACGCCAGCGGCGTGGACGCCAAGGCCATC
CTGTCTGCCAGACTGAGCAAGAGCAGACGGCTGGAAAATCTGATCGCCCAGCTGCCCGGCGAGAAGAAGA
ATGGCCTGTTCGGAAACCTGATTGCCCTGAGCCTGGGCCTGACCCCCAACTTCAAGAGCAACTTCGACCT
GGCCGAGGATACCAAACTGCAGCTGAGCAAGGACACCTACGACGACGACCTGGACAACCTGCTGGCCCAG
ATCGGCGACCAGTACGCCGACCTGTTTCTGGCCGCCAAGAACCTGTCCGACGCCATCCTGCTGAGCGACA
TCCTGAGAGTGAACACCGAGATCACCAAGGCCCCCCTGAGCGCCTCTATGATCAAGCTATACGACGAGCA
CCACCAGGACCTGACCCTGCTGAAAGCTCTCGTGCGGCAGCAGCTGCCTGAGAAGTACAAAGAGATTTTC
TTCGACCAGAGCAAGAACGGCTACGCCGGCTACATTGACGGCGGAGCCAGCCAGGAAGAGTTCTACAAGT
TCATCAAGCCCATCCTGGAAAAGATGGACGGCACCGAGGAACTGCTCGTGAAGCTGAACAGAGAGGACCT
CCTGAGGAAGCAGCGGACCTTCGACAACGGCATCATCCCCCACCAGATCCACCTGGGAGAGCTGCACGCC
ATTCTGCGGCGGCAGGAAGATTTTTACCCATTCCTGAAGGACAACCGGGAAAAGATCGAGAAGATCCTGA
CCTTCCGCATCCCCTACTACGTGGGCCCTCTGGCCAGGGGAAACAGCAGATTCGCCTGGATGACCAGAAA
GAGCGAGGAAACCATCACCCCCTGGAACTTCGAGAAAGTGGTGGACAAGGGCGCTTCCGCCCAGAGCTTC
ATCGAGCGGATGACCAACTTCGATAAGAACCTGCCCAACGAGAAGGTGCTGCCCAAGCACAGCCTGCTGT
ACGAGTACTTCACCGTGTATAACGAGCTGACCAAAGTGAAATACGTGACCGAGGGAATGAGAAAGCCCGC
CTTCCTGAGCGGCGACCAGAAAAAGGCCATCGTGGACCTGCTGTTCAAGACCAACCGGAAAGTGACCGTG
AAGCAGCTGAAAGAGGACTACTTCAAGAAAATCGAGTGCTTCGACTCCGTGGAAATCTCCGGCGTGGAAG
ATCGGTTCAACGCCTCCCTGGGCACATACCACGATCTGCTGAAAATTATCAAGGACAAGGACTTCCTGGA
CAATGAGGAAAACGAGGACATTCTGGAAGATATCGTGCTGACCCTGACACTGTTTGAGGACAGAGAGATG
ATCGAGGAACGGCTGAAAACCTATGCCCACCTGTTCGACGACAAAGTGATGAAGCAGCTGAAGCGGCGGA
GATACACCGGCTGGGGCAGGCTGAGCCGGAAGCTGATCAACGGCATCCGGGACAAGCAGTCCGGCAAGAC
AATCCTGGATTTCCTGAAGTCCGACGGCTTCGCCAACAGAAACTTCATCCAATTGATCCACGACGACAGC
CTGACCTTTAAAGAGGACATCCAGAAAGCCCAGGTGTCCGGCCAGGGCGATAGTCTACACGAGCACATTG
CCAATCTGGCCGGCAGCCCCGCCATTAAGAAGGGCATCCTGCAGACAGTGAAGGTGGTGGACGAGCTCGT
GAAAGTGATGGGCCGGCACAAGCCCGAGAACATCGTGATCGAAATGGCCAGAGAGAACCAGACCACCCAG
AAGGGACAGAAGAACAGCCGCGAGAGAATGAAGCGGATCGAAGAGGGCATCAAAGAGCTGGGCAGCCAGA
TCCTGAAAGAACACCCCGTGGAAAACACCCAGCTGCAGAACGAGAAGCTGTACCTGTACTACCTGCAGAA
TGGGCGGGATATGTACGTGGACCAGGAACTGGACATCAACCGGCTGTCCGACTACGATGTGGACCATATC
GTGCCTCAGAGCTTTCTGAAGGACGACTCCATCGACAACAAGGTGCTGACCAGAAGCGACAAGAACCGGG
GCAAGAGCGACAACGTGCCCTCCGAAGAGGTCGTGAAGAAGATGAAGAACTACTGGCGGCAGCTGCTGAA
CGCCAAGCTTATTACCCAGAGAAAGTTCGACAATCTGACCAAGGCCGAGAGAGGCGGCCTGAGCGAACTG
GATAAGGCCGGCTTCATCAAGAGACAGCTGGTGGAAACCCGGCAGATCACAAAGCACGTGGCACAGATCC
TGGACTCCCGGATGAACACTAAGTACGACGAGAATGACAAGCTGATCCGGGAAGTGAAAGTGATCACCCT
GAAGTCCAAGCTGGTGTCCGATTTCCGGAAGGATTTCCAGTTTTACAAAGTGCGCGAGATCAACAACTAC
CACCACGCCCACGACGCCTACCTGAACGCCGTCGTGGGAACCGCCCTGATCAAAAAGTACCCTAAGCTCG
AGAGCGAGTTCGTGTACGGCGACTACAAGGTGTACGACGTGCGGAAGATGATCGCCAAGAGCGAGCAGGA
AATCGGCAAGGCTACCGCCAAGTACTTCTTCTACAGCAACATCATGAACTTTTTCAAGACCGAGATTACC
CTGGCCAACGGCGAGATCCGGAAGCGGCCTCTGATCGAGACAAACGGCGAAACCGGGGAGATCGTGTGGG
ATAAGGGCCGGGATTTTGCCACCGTGCGGAAAGTGCTGAGCATGCCCCAAGTGAATATCGTGAAAAAGAC
CGAGGTGCAGACAGGCGGCTTCAGCAAAGAGTCTATCCTGCCCAAGAGGAACAGCGATAAGCTGATCGCC
AGAAAGAAGGACTGGGACCCTAAGAAGTACGGCGGCTTCGACAGCCCCACCGTGGCCTATTCTGTGCTGG
TGGTGGCCAAAGTGGAAAAGGGCAAGTCCAAGAAACTGAAGAGTGTGAAAGAGCTGCTGGGGATCACCAT
CATGGAAAGAAGCAGCTTCGAGAAGAATCCCATCGACTTTCTGGAAGCCAAGGGCTACAAAGAAGTGAAA
AAGGACCTGATCATCAAGCTGCCTAAGTACTCCCTGTTCGAGCTGGAAAACGGCCGGAAGAGAATGCTGG
CCTCTGCCGGCGTACTGCAGAAGGGAAACGAACTGGCCCTGCCCTCCAAATATGTGAACTTCCTGTACCT
GGCCAGCCACTATGAGAAGCTGAAGGGCTCCCCCGAGGATAATGAGCAGAAACAGCTGTTTGTGGAACAG
CACAAGCACTACCTGGACGAGATCATCGAGCAGATCAGCGAGTTCTCCAAGAGAGTGATCCTGGCCGACG
CTAATCTGGACAAAGTGCTGTCCGCCTACAACAAGCACCGGGATAAGCCCATCAGAGAGCAGGCCGAGAA
TATCATCCACCTGTTTACCCTGACCAATCTGGGAGCCCCTGCCGCCTTCAAGTACTTTGACACCACCATC
GACCGGAAGAGGTACACCAGCACCAAAGAGGTGCTGGACGCCACCCTGATCCACCAGAGCATCACCGGCC
TGTACGAGACACGGATCGACCTGTCTCAGCTGGGAGGCGACAAAAGGCCGGCGGCCACGAAAAAGGCCGG
CCAGGCAAAAAAGAAAAAGTAAGAATTCCTAGAGCTCGCTGATCAGCCTCGACTGTGCCTTCTAGTTGCC
AGCCATCTGTTGTTTGCCCCTCCCCCGTGCCTTCCTTGACCCTGGAAGGTGCCACTCCCACTGTCCTTTC
CTAATAAAATGAGGAAATTGCATCGCATTGTCTGAGTAGGTGTCATTCTATTCTGGGGGGTGGGGTGGGG
CAGGACAGCAAGGGGGAGGATTGGGAAGAGAATAGCAGGCATGCTGGGGAGCGGCCGCAGGAACCCCTAG
TGATGGAGTTGGCCACTCCCTCTCTGCGCGCTCGCTCGCTCACTGAGGCCGGGCGACCAAAGGTCGCCCG
ACGCCCGGGCTTTGCCCGGGCGGCCTCAGTGAGCGAGCGAGCGCGCAGCTGCCTGCAGGGGCGCCTGATG
CGGTATTTTCTCCTTACGCATCTGTGCGGTATTTCACACCGCATA
[95 nt withheld, positions 7606-7700]
T
[46 nt withheld, positions 7702-7747]
C
[141 nt withheld, positions 7749-7889]
CCTTTGACGTTGGAGTCCACGTTCTTT
[37 nt withheld, positions 7917-7953]
ACTCTATCTCGGGCTATTCTTTTGATTTATAAGGGATTTTGCCGATTTCGGTCTATTGGTTAAAAAATGA
GCTGATTTAACAAAAATTTAACGCGAATTTTAACAAAATATTAACGTTTACAATTTTATGGTGCACTCTC
AGTACAATCTGCTCTGATGCCGCATAGTTAAGCCAGCCCCGACACCCGCCAACACCCGCTGACGCGCCCT
GACGGGCTTGTCTGCTCCCGGCATCCGCTTACAGACAAGCTGTGACCGTCT
Features (pLannotate 1.2.2; 16 found; start..end, strand, type, name):
     17..52      -  CDS            rop (fragment): Rop protein, which maintains plasmids at low copy number; rop
    147..251     +  promoter       AmpR promoter: bla
    252..1112    +  CDS            AmpR: β-lactamase; bla; confers resistance to ampicillin, carbenicillin, and related antibiotics
   1283..1871    +  rep_origin     ori: high-copy-number ColE1/pMB1/pBR322/pUC origin of replication
   1944..1971    +  repeat_region  AAV2 ITR (fragment): inverted terminal repeat of adeno-associated virus serotype 2 inverted
   2000..2027    +  repeat_region  AAV2 ITR (fragment): inverted terminal repeat of adeno-associated virus serotype 2 inverted
   2081..2366    +  enhancer       CMV enhancer: human cytomegalovirus immediate early enhancer; contains an 18-bp deletion relative to the standard CMV enhancer
   2368..2645    +  promoter       chicken β-actin promoter: No description available
   2646..2873    +  intron         hybrid intron: hybrid between chicken β-actin (CBA) and minute virus of mice (MMV) introns (Gray et al., 2011)
   3011..7111    +  CDS            Cas9: Cas9 (Csn1) endonuclease from the Streptococcus pyogenes Type II CRISPR/Cas system generates RNA-guided double strand breaks in DNA
   7112..7159    +  CDS            nucleoplasmin NLS: bipartite nuclear localization signal from nucleoplasmin
   7193..7304    +  polyA_signal   bGH poly(A) signal: bovine growth hormone polyadenylation signal
   7409..7549    +  repeat_region  AAV2 ITR: inverted terminal repeat of adeno-associated virus serotype 2 inverted
   7554..7605    -  misc_feature   bom (fragment): basis of mobility region from pBR322
   7624..8079    +  rep_origin     f1 ori (sequence partly withheld): f1 bacteriophage origin of replication; arrow indicates direction of (+) strand synthesis
   8080..8129    -  misc_feature   bom (fragment): basis of mobility region from pBR322
