[The description below was written by a language model from this plasmid's Addgene catalogue record and pLannotate feature annotations shown in this document.]
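Description:
pX165-xCas9 is a mammalian expression plasmid built on the pX165 backbone that produces xCas9, an engineered variant of the Streptococcus pyogenes Cas9 endonuclease. It is propagated in E. coli through a high-copy ColE1/pUC-type origin and selected with ampicillin via a β-lactamase gene under its own promoter. An f1 phage origin is also present, and short fragments of rop and the pBR322 bom region are backbone remnants.

The expression cassette is driven by a compact hybrid promoter made up of the CMV immediate-early enhancer, the chicken β-actin promoter and a hybrid chicken β-actin/minute virus of mice intron, an arrangement that gives strong constitutive transcription in many mammalian cell types. This is followed by the Cas9 coding sequence, fused at its C-terminus to the bipartite nucleoplasmin nuclear localization signal, and terminated by a bovine growth hormone polyadenylation signal. A gap of over 100 nt between the intron and the annotated Cas9 start may hold further N-terminal elements, but the feature table does not annotate any. The record lists seven substitutions relative to wild-type Cas9 (A262T, R324L, S409I, E480K, E543D, M694I and E1219V), which define the xCas9 variant.

AAV2 inverted terminal repeat sequences flank the cassette, with a full-length annotated repeat downstream and only short fragments detected upstream, so the record does not establish whether the plasmid is suitable for AAV packaging. No U6 promoter or guide RNA scaffold is annotated, so a guide would need to be supplied separately. The stated purpose is simply expression of xCas9 in mammalian cells, and the associated publication concerns parallel profiling of Cas9 variant specificity.
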