Addgene plasmid #140568: pX165-xCas9
Purpose: Expresses xCas9 in mammalian cells
Depositing lab: Feng Zhang. Publication: Highly Parallel Profiling of Cas9 Variant Specificity. Schmid-Burgk JL, Gao L, Li D, Gardner Z, Strecker J, Lash B, Zhang F. Mol Cell. 2020 Mar 17. pii: S1097-2765(20)30143-X. doi: 10.1016/j.molcel.2020.02.023. PubMed 32187529.
Backbone
  Vector backbone: pX165
Growth in bacteria
  Bacterial resistance: Ampicillin, 100 μg/mL
  Growth temperature: 37°C
  Growth strain: DH5alpha
  Copy number: Unknown
Gene/Insert
  Gene/Insert name: Cas9
  Species: Streptococcus pyogenes
  Mutation: A262T R324L S409I E480K E543D M694I E1219V
Terms and licenses: Academic/Nonprofit Terms; Industry Terms: Not Available to Industry
How to cite: pX165-xCas9 was a gift from Feng Zhang (Addgene plasmid # 140568 ; http://n2t.net/addgene:140568 ; RRID:Addgene_140568)
